Addgene plasmid #165417: pRha-ABE8e-NRCH
Purpose: For bacterial purification of ABE8e-NRCH protein
Depositing lab: David Liu. Depositing organization: Broad Institute.
Backbone
  Vector backbone: pD881-SR
  Backbone manufacturer: Atum
  Backbone size w/o insert (bp): 2253
  Total vector size (bp): 7095
  Vector type: Bacterial Expression
Growth in bacteria
  Bacterial resistance: Kanamycin, 50 μg/mL
  Growth temperature: 37°C
  Growth strain: DH5alpha
  Copy number: Low Copy
Gene/Insert
  Gene/Insert name: ABE8e-NRCH
  Species: Synthetic
  Insert size (bp): 4842
  Promoter: pRhaBAD
  Tag / fusion protein: 8xHIS (N terminal on insert); BP-NLS (N terminal on insert); BP-NLS (C terminal on insert)
  Cloning method: Ligation Independent Cloning
  Sequencing primers: 5′ CGAATTCAGGCGCTTTTTAG; 3′ CAGTGAGTTGATTGCAGTCC
Terms and licenses: Academic/Nonprofit Terms; Industry Terms: Not Available to Industry
How to cite: pRha-ABE8e-NRCH was a gift from David Liu (Addgene plasmid # 165417 ; http://n2t.net/addgene:165417 ; RRID:Addgene_165417)
