[The description below was written by a language model from this plasmid's Addgene catalogue record and pLannotate feature annotations shown in this document.]
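Description:
pRha-ABE8e-NRCH is a 7,095 bp bacterial expression plasmid built on the compact pD881-SR backbone and intended for producing recombinant ABE8e-NRCH adenine base editor protein in E. coli for purification. The backbone carries a p15A origin of replication, consistent with the low copy number listed in the record, and a kanamycin resistance gene (aph(3')-Ia) that the annotation places downstream of a cat promoter. Several transcription terminators (tonB, T7Te, T3Te and a T7 terminator) flank the marker, origin and expression cassette, insulating these units from read-through. Short matches annotated as RSF ori, bom and a pBluescript multiple cloning site are only fragments and probably reflect sequence similarity rather than functional elements.

The 4,842 bp synthetic insert is driven by the rhaBAD promoter, which gives tight L-rhamnose-inducible expression with glucose repression, a useful property for a large and potentially burdensome protein. The open reading frame consists of a TadA-derived deaminase domain followed, after a linker-sized gap in the annotation, by a Streptococcus pyogenes Cas9-derived domain that runs across the plasmid's numbering origin. By its name, the deaminase is the evolved ABE8e variant and the Cas9 portion is the NRCH variant with altered PAM specificity, although the feature table identifies these only by their parental tadA and cas9 homologies. According to the record, the fusion carries an N-terminal 8xHis tag for affinity purification and bipartite nuclear localization signals at both termini. The NLSs suggest the purified protein is meant for delivery into eukaryotic cells, for example as a ribonucleoprotein with guide RNA, though the record itself states only bacterial purification as the purpose. No guide RNA cassette is annotated.
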