Features (pLannotate 1.2.2; 13 found; start..end, strand, type, name):
   2751..2768    -  misc_feature   MCS (fragment): pBluescript multiple cloning site
   2779..2826    +  terminator     T7 terminator: transcription terminator for bacteriophage T7 RNA polymerase
   2924..2953    +  terminator     T3Te terminator: phage T3 early transcription terminator
   2983..3528    +  rep_origin     p15A ori: Plasmids containing the medium-copy-number p15A origin of replication can be propagated in E. coli cells that contain a second plasmid with the ColE1 origin.
   3616..3671    +  rep_origin     RSF ori (fragment): Plasmids containing the RSF 1030 origin of replication can be propagated in E. coli cells that contain additional plasmids with compatible origins.
   3770..3791    -  misc_feature   bom (fragment): basis of mobility region from pBR322
   3793..3820    -  terminator     T7Te terminator: phage T7 early transcription terminator
   3844..4653    -  CDS            KanR: aminoglycoside phosphotransferase; aph(3')-Ia; confers resistance to kanamycin in bacteria or G418 (Geneticin®) in eukaryotes
   4654..4744    -  promoter       cat promoter: promoter of the E. coli cat gene encoding chloramphenicol acetyltransferase
   4753..4783    -  terminator     tonB terminator: bidirectional E. coli tonB-P14 transcription terminator
   4848..4966    +  promoter       rhaB promoter: promoter of the E. coli rhaBAD operon, conferring tight induction with L-rhamnose and repression with D-glucose in the presence of RhaR and RhaS (Giacalone et al., 2006)
   5079..5570    +  CDS            tadA: TADA_ECOLI - Also known as yfhC. Experimental evidence at protein level: Swiss-Prot protein existence level 1. Catalyzes the deamination of adenosine to inosine at the wobble position 34 of tRNA(Arg2). Essential for cell viability. From Escherichia coli (strain K12).
   5673..2678    +  CDS            cas9 (across the origin): CAS9_STRP1 - Also known as csn1 From Streptococcus pyogenes serotype M1.
>Addgene plasmid #165417 | pRha-ABE8e-NRCH | addgene full sequence | sequence record 334014 | Addgene NGS Result
GGAACTTTGAGGAAGTCGTCGACAAAGGTGCGAGCGCGCAAAGCTTTATTGAGCGCATGACCAACTTTGA
CAAGAATCTGCCGAACGAGAAAGTCTTGCCAAAGCACAGCCTGCTGTACGAGTATTTCACGGTGTACAAT
GAACTGACCAAAGTTAAGTATGTCACCGAGGGTATGCGTAAACCAGCGTTCCTGTCCGGTGAACAGAAGA
AAGCAATTGTGGATCTGTTGTTTAAGACGAACCGTAAAGTCACGGTGAAGCAGTTGAAAGAGGATTACTT
CAAAAAGATCGAATGCTTTGACAGCGTGGAAATTAGCGGTGTTGAGGACCGTTTCAACGCCAGCTTGGGC
ACCTACCATGATCTGCTGAAAATCATTAAGGACAAGGACTTCCTGGATAACGAAGAAAACGAGGATATTC
TGGAGGATATTGTCCTGACGCTGACCCTCTTCGAAGATCGCGAAATGATTGAAGAGAGACTGAAAACTTA
CGCCCACTTGTTTGACGATAAAGTCATGAAACAACTGAAGCGCCTGCGTTACACCGGTTGGGGTCGTCTG
AGCCGTAAGCTGATCAACGGTATCCGTGATAAGCAATCTGGCAAAACGATCCTGGACTTTCTGAAAAGCG
ATGGTTTCGCGAACCGCAACTTCATGCAGCTTATTCACGACGATTCTCTGACCTTTAAGGAGGACATCCA
AAAAGCCCAGGTTAGCGGTCAGGGCGATTCCCTGCATGAGCATATTGCTAACTTAGCGGGTAGCCCGGCA
ATCAAAAAGGGCATTCTGCAAACCGTTAAGGTTGTGGACGAGTTGGTTAAGGTCATGGGCGGCCATAAGC
CGGAGAATATCGTTATTGAGATGGCGCGCGAGAATCAGACCACGCAGAAAGGCCAAAAGAATAGCCGTGA
ACGTATGAAACGTATTGAAGAGGGTATCAAAGAGCTGGGCAGCCAAATCTTGAAGGAACATCCGGTGGAG
AACACGCAGCTGCAGAATGAAAAGCTGTACCTGTACTATCTGCAAAACGGTCGTGATATGTACGTTGACC
AAGAGCTGGACATCAACCGCCTGAGCGATTATGATGTTGATCACATTGTGCCGCAATCTTTTCTGAAGGA
CGACAGCATCGACAACAAAGTTTTGACCCGTAGCGACAAGAATCGCGGTAAAAGCGATAATGTTCCGAGC
GAAGAGGTCGTTAAGAAGATGAAAAACTATTGGCGTCAGTTGCTGAATGCAAAACTGATTACCCAACGCA
AATTCGACAATTTGACTAAAGCGGAGCGTGGTGGTCTGAGCGAGCTGGACAAGGCGGGTTTCATTAAGCG
TCAACTGGTTGAAACTCGTCAGATCACGAAGCACGTGGCGCAGATTCTGGACAGCCGCATGAATACTAAG
TACGATGAAAATGATAAACTCATTCGTGAGGTCAAGGTCATTACCCTGAAGTCTAAGCTCGTCAGCGATT
TTCGTAAAGACTTCCAGTTCTATAAGGTGCGCGAAATCAACAATTACCACCACGCCCATGATGCATATCT
GAACGCCGTGGTGGGTACGGCTCTGATCAAGAAATATCCGAAACTGGAGTCCGAGTTTGTCTATGGTGAC
TACAAAGTGTATGACGTCCGCAAAATGATCGCCAAATCGGAACAAGAGATTGGCAAGGCAACCGCGAAGT
ACTTTTTCTATTCCAACATTATGAACTTTTTCAAGACCGAGATCACCCTGGCAAACGGTGAGATCCGTAA
ACGTCCGCTGATCGAAACTAACGGTGAAACCGGTGAAATCGTGTGGGACAAAGGTCGTGACTTTGCAACC
GTGCGTAAAGTGCTGTCGATGCCACAGGTCAACATCGTTAAGAAAACCGAAGTTCAAACTGGTGGCTTTA
GCAAGGAGAGCATTCTGCCTAAGGGTAACAGCGACAAGCTGATTGCACGTAAGAAGGACTGGGACCCGAA
GAAGTACGGCGGCTTTAACTCCCCGACGGTTGCGTATAGCGTTCTCGTTGTGGCGAAAGTCGAGAAAGGC
AAGAGCAAAAAGCTGAAAAGCGTTAAAGAATTGCTGGGTATCACGATTATGGAGCGTAGCAGCTTCGAAA
AGAATCCTATTGATTTCTTGGAAGCAAAAGGTTACAAGGAGGTGAAGAAAGACTTGATCATCAAACTGCC
GAAGTATTCCCTGTTCGAGCTGGAAAACGGCCGCAAACGTATGCTGGCCAGCGCTGGTGTGCTGCAAAAG
GGCAACGAACTGGCTCTGCCGAGCAAATATGTGAATTTCCTGTACCTGGCCAGCCACTACGAGAAACTGA
AGGGCTCCCCGGAAGATAACGAGCAGAAGCAGCTGTTCGTTGAGCAGCACAAGCATTACCTGGACGAGAT
TATCGAGCAGATCAGCGAGTTTAGCAAACGCGTGATTCTGGCGGATGCGAATTTGGATAAAGTTCTGTCG
GCCTATAATAAACACCGCGACAAACCGATTCGCGAGCAGGCGGAGAACATTATCCACTTGTTCACCCTGA
CCAATCTGGGTGCTCCGGCTGCTTTCAAATACTTTGATACCACGATTAACCGCAAACAGTATAACACCAC
CAAAGAGGTACTGGACGCGACCCTGATCCGCCAGAGCATCACCGGCTTGTACGAAACGCGCATCGATCTG
TCTCAACTGGGCGGTGACAGCGGTGGTTCGAAACGCACAGCCGATGGATCAGAATTTGAATCTCCGAAAA
AGAAACGCAAGGTGTAAGGTTAGAGCGGCCGCCACCGCTGAGCAATAACTAGCATAACCCCTTGGGGCCT
CTAAACGGGTCTTGAGGGGTTTTTTGCTGAAAGGAGGAACTATATCCGGGTAACGAATTCAAGCTTGATA
TCATTCAGGACGAGCCTCAGACTCCAGCGTAACTGGACTGCAATCAACTCACTGGCTCACCTTCACGGGT
GGGCCTTTCTTCGGTAGAAGTCTTCTTAATAAGATGATCTTCTTGAGATCGTTTTGGTCTGCGCGTAATC
TCTTGCTCTGAAAACGAAAAAACCGCCTTGCAGGGCGGTTTTTCGAAGGTTCTCTGAGCTACCAACTCTT
TGAACCGAGGTAACTGGCTTGGAGGAGCGCAGTCACCAAAACTTGTCCTTTCAGTTTAGCCTTAACCGGC
GCATGACTTCAAGACTAACTCCTCTAAATCAATTACCAGTGGCTGCTGCCAGTGGTGCTTTTGCATGTCT
TTCCGGGTTGGACTCAAGACGATAGTTACCGGATAAGGCGCAGCGGTCGGACTGAACGGGGGGTTCGTGC
ATACAGTCCAGCTTGGAGCGAACTGCCTACCCGGAACTGAGTGTCAGGCGTGGAATGAGACAAACGCGGC
CATAACAGCGGAATGACACCGGTAAACCGAAAGGCAGGAACAGGAGAGCGCACGAGGGAGCCGCCAGGGG
GAAACGCCTGGTATCTTTATAGTCCTGTCGGGTTTCGCCACCACTGATTTGAGCGTCAGATTTCGTGATG
CTTGTCAGGGGGGCGGAGCCTATGGAAAAACGGCTTTGCCGCGGCCCTCTCACTTCCCTGTTAAGTATCT
TCCTGGCATCTTCCAGGAAATCTCCGCCCCGTTCGTAAGCCATTTCCGCTCGCCGCAGTCGAACGACCGA
GCGTAGCGAGTCAGTGAGCGAGGAAGCGGAATATATCCTGTATCACATATTCTGCTGACGCACCGGTGCA
GCCTTTTTTCTCCTGCCACATGAAGCACTTCACTGACACCCTCATCAGTGCCAACATAGTAAGCCAGTAT
ACACTCCGCTAGCGCAGAAAGGCCCACCCGAAGGTGAGCCAGGTGATTACATTTGGGCCCTCATTAGAAA
AACTCATCGAGCATCAAATGAAATTGCAATTTATTCATATCAGGATTATCAATACCATATTTTTGAAAAA
GCCGTTTCTGTAATGAAGGAGAAAACTCACCGAGGCAGTTCCATAGGATGGCAAGATCCTGGTATCGGTC
TGCGATTCCGACTCGTCCAACATCAATACAACCTATTAATTTCCCCTCGTCAAAAATAAGGTTATCAAGT
GAGAAATCACCATGAGTGACGACTGAATCCGGTGAGAATGGCAAAAGTTTATGCATTTCTTTCCAGACTT
GTTCAACAGGCCAGCCATTACGCTCGTCATCAAAATCACTCGCATCAACCAAACCGTTATTCATTCGTGA
TTGCGCCTGAGCGAGGCGAAATACGCGATCGCTGTTAAAAGGACAATTACAAACAGGAATCGAGTGCAAC
CGGCGCAGGAACACTGCCAGCGCATCAACAATATTTTCACCTGAATCAGGATATTCTTCTAATACCTGGA
ACGCTGTTTTTCCGGGGATCGCAGTGGTGAGTAACCATGCATCATCAGGAGTACGGATAAAATGCTTGAT
GGTCGGAAGTGGCATAAATTCCGTCAGCCAGTTTAGTCTGACCATCTCATCTGTAACATCATTGGCAACG
CTACCTTTGCCATGTTTCAGAAACAACTCTGGCGCATCGGGCTTCCCATACAAGCGATAGATTGTCGCAC
CTGATTGCCCGACATTATCGCGAGCCCATTTATACCCATATAAATCAGCATCCATGTTGGAATTTAATCG
CGGCCTCGACGTTTCCCGTTGAATATTGCTCATAGCTCCTGAAAATCTCGATAACTCAAAAAATACGCCC
GGTAGTGATCTTATTTCATTATGGTGAAAGTTGGAACCTCTTACGTGCCGATCAAGAAGACGGTCAAAAG
CCTCCGGTCGGAGGCTTTTGACTTTCTGCTATGGAGGTCAGGTATGATTTAAATGGTCAGTATTGAGCGA
TATCTAGAGAATTCGTCCACCACAATTCAGCAAATTGTGAACATCATCACGTTCATCTTTCCCTGGTTGC
CAATGGCCCATTTTCCTGTCAGTAACGAGAAGGTCGCGAATTCAGGCGCTTTTTAGACTGGTCGTAATGA
AATTCTTTTTAAGAAGGAGATATACATATGCACCATCACCATCATCATCATCACAAACGTACCGCAGATG
GTAGCGAATTTGAAAGCCCGAAAAAAAAGCGTAAAGTTAGCGAAGTTGAATTTAGCCACGAATACTGGAT
GCGTCATGCGTTGACGCTGGCGAAGCGTGCGCGTGACGAACGCGAGGTGCCGGTGGGTGCTGTTCTGGTG
CTGAACAATCGTGTAATCGGTGAAGGTTGGAATCGCGCGATCGGTCTGCATGATCCAACCGCGCACGCAG
AAATCATGGCGCTGCGTCAGGGTGGCCTGGTGATGCAAAATTACCGTCTGATCGATGCGACGCTGTATGT
GACCTTCGAACCGTGTGTCATGTGTGCCGGTGCCATGATCCACAGCCGCATTGGCCGTGTGGTCTTTGGC
GTTCGTAACAGCAAACGTGGCGCAGCAGGCTCTCTGATGAACGTCCTGAATTACCCGGGTATGAACCATC
GTGTTGAGATTACGGAGGGCATCTTAGCGGATGAATGTGCTGCGCTGCTGTGCGATTTCTATCGCATGCC
GCGTCAAGTCTTTAACGCACAGAAGAAGGCACAATCTAGCATTAACTCTGGCGGTTCGTCTGGTGGTAGC
AGCGGCAGCGAAACGCCGGGTACCAGCGAGAGCGCAACCCCGGAAAGCTCCGGTGGCAGCTCTGGCGGCT
CTGACAAAAAGTATTCGATTGGCCTGACCATCGGCACGAACAGCGTCGGTTGGGCTGTTATTACCGACGA
GTATAAAGTGCCGAGCAAGAAGTTTAAAGTCTTGGGTAACACCGATCGCCATAGCATCAAAAAGAATCTG
ATTGGTGCCCTGCTGTTTGATAGCGGCGAAACGGCAGAAGCGACCCGTCTGAAACGTACCGCACGTCGTC
GCTACACTCGTCGTAAAAACCGCATTTGCTATTTGCAAGAGATCTTCAGCAATGAAATGGCCAAAGTTGA
CGACAGCTTCTTTCACCGTCTGGAGGAGAGCTTTCTGGTTGAAGAGGATAAGAAACACGAGCGTCACCCG
ATCTTTGGTAATATCGTTGACGAGGTCGCGTATCACGAGAAGTACCCGACGATCTACCACTTGCGTAAGA
AACTGGTGGACAGCACCGATAAAGCCGATCTGCGTCTGATTTACTTGGCGTTGGCGCACATGATCAAGTT
CCGCGGTCATTTCCTGATCGAGGGTGACCTGAACCCAGATAATTCCGACGTCGACAAGCTGTTCATCCAG
CTGGTTCAGACCTACAACCAATTGTTTGAAGAAAACCCGATTAATGCATCTGGTGTCGACGCGAAGGCGA
TTCTGAGCGCGCGTCTGAGCAAGTCTCGTCGTCTGGAGAATCTGATCGCGCAATTGCCGGGTGAGAAGAA
AAATGGTTTGTTTGGCAACTTGATCGCGCTGAGCCTGGGTCTGACCCCGAACTTTAAGAGCAATTTCGAC
CTGGCAGAAGATGCGAAACTGCAGCTGAGCAAAGACACCTATGATGACGACCTGGATAATCTCCTGGCAC
AAATTGGTGACCAGTATGCGGACCTGTTCCTGGCTGCGAAAAATCTGTCGGACGCCATTCTGCTGTCGGA
CATTCTGCGCGTTAACACTGAGATCACGAAAGCACCGCTGTCTGCGAGCATGGTGAAACGTTATGACGAG
CACCATCAAGACCTGACCCTGCTGAAGGCCCTGGTCCGTCAGCAACTGCCGGAGAAGTATAAAGAAATTT
TTTTCGATCAGAGCAAGAACGGTTACGCAGGCTATATCGATGGCGGTGCGAGCCAAGAAGAGTTTTACAA
ATTCATTAAACCGATTTTGGAGAAGATGGACGGTACCGAGGAGTTGCTGGTGAAACTGAATCGCGAAGAT
CTGCTGCGCAAACAACGTACGTTCGATAACGGTATTATCCCACACCAGATTCACCTGGGTGAGCTGCACG
CGATTCTGCGTCGTCAGGGCGATTTCTACCCATTCCTGAAAGATAATCGTGAAAAGATTGAGAAAATCTT
GACGTTCCGCATTCCGTACTACGTCGGTCCGCTGGCACGTGGCAACAGCCGTTTCGCTTGGATGACGCGC
AAGAGCGAGGAAACTATCACGCCGT
